>Addgene plasmid #228610 | pR-mKate2 | addgene full sequence | sequence record 452466 | Addgene NGS Result
CAACTCCGCCCCATTGACGCAAATGGGCGGTAGGCGTGTACGGTGGGAGGTCTATATAAGCAGAGCTACC
GCTGATCAGCCTCGTGCTTACTGGCTTATCGAAATGGATCCGCCGCCACCATGGTGAGCGAGCTGATTAA
GGAGAACATGCACATGAAGCTGTACATGGAGGGCACCGTGAACAACCACCACTTCAAGTGCACATCCGAG
GGCGAAGGCAAGCCCTACGAGGGCACCCAGACCATGAGAATCAAGGCGGTCGAGGGCGGCCCTCTCCCCT
TCGCCTTCGACATCCTGGCTACCAGCTTCATGTACGGCAGCAAAACCTTCATCAACCACACCCAGGGCAT
CCCCGACTTCTTTAAGCAGTCCTTCCCCGAGGGCTTCACATGGGAGAGAGTCACCACATACGAAGATGGG
GGCGTGCTGACCGCTACCCAGGACACCAGCCTCCAGGACGGCTGCCTCATCTACAACGTCAAGATCAGAG
GGGTGAACTTCCCATCCAACGGCCCTGTGATGCAGAAGAAAACACTCGGCTGGGAGGCCTCCACCGAGAC
ACTGTACCCCGCTGACGGCGGCCTGGAAGGCAGAGCCGACATGGCCCTGAAGCTCGTGGGCGGGGGCCAC
CTGATCTGCAACTTAAAGACCACATACAGATCCAAGAAACCCGCTAAGAACCTCAAGATGCCCGGCGTCT
ACTATGTGGACAGAAGGCTGGAAAGAATCAAGGAGGCCGACAAAGAGACTTACGTCGAGCAGCACGAGGT
GGCTGTGGCCAGATACTGCGACCTCCCTAGCAAACTGGGGCACAGAGGCTCCATGTCTTCATAATTGAAG
ACGAATTCTAGATAATGAATTCTGAAACATAAAATGAATGCAATTGTTGTTGTTAACTTGTTTATTGCAG
CTTATAATGGTTACAAATAAAGCAATAGCATCACAAATTTCACAAATAAAGCATTTTTTTCACTGCATTC
TAGTTGTGGTTTGTCCAAACTCATCAATGTATCTTAAGGCGTAAATTGTAAGCGTTAATATTTTGTTAAA
ATTCGCGTTAAATTTTTGTTAAATCAGCTCATTTTTTAACCAATAGGCCGAAATCGGCAAAATCCCTTAT
AAATCAAAAGAATAGACCGAGATAGGGT
[37 nt withheld, positions 1149-1185]
AAAGAACGTGGACTCCAACGTCAAAGG
[49 nt withheld, positions 1213-1261]
T
[91 nt withheld, positions 1263-1353]
G
[124 nt withheld, positions 1355-1478]
CAGTACTTAAAGGAAGAGTCCTGAGGCGGAAAGAACCAGCTGTGGAATGTGTGTCAGTTAGGGTGTGGAA
AGTCCCCAGGCTCCCCAGCAGGCAGAAGTATGCAAAGCATGCATCTCAATTAGTCAGCAACCATAGTCCC
GCCCCTAACTCCGCCCATCCCGCCCCTAACTCCGCCCAGTTCCGCCCATTCTCCGCCCCATGGCTGACTA
ATTTTTTTTATTTATGCAGAGGCCGAGGCCGCCTCGGCCTCTGAGCTATTCCAGAAGTAGTGAGGAGGCT
TTTTTGGAGGCCTAGGCTTTTGCAAAGATCGATCAAGAGACAGGATGAGGATCGTTTCGCATGATTGAAC
AAGATGGATTGCACGCAGGTTCTCCGGCCGCTTGGGTGGAGAGGCTATTCGGCTATGACTGGGCACAACA
GACAATCGGCTGCTCTGATGCCGCCGTGTTCCGGCTGTCAGCGCAGGGGCGCCCGGTTCTTTTTGTCAAG
ACCGACCTGTCCGGTGCCCTGAATGAACTGCAAGACGAGGCAGCGCGGCTATCGTGGCTGGCCACGACGG
GCGTTCCTTGCGCAGCTGTGCTCGACGTTGTCACTGAAGCGGGAAGGGACTGGCTGCTATTGGGCGAAGT
GCCGGGGCAGGATCTCCTGTCATCTCACCTTGCTCCTGCCGAGAAAGTATCCATCATGGCTGATGCAATG
CGGCGGCTGCATACGCTTGATCCGGCTACCTGCCCATTCGACCACCAAGCGAAACATCGCATCGAGCGAG
CACGTACTCGGATGGAAGCCGGTCTTGTCGATCAGGATGATCTGGACGAAGAGCATCAGGGGCTCGCGCC
AGCCGAACTGTTCGCCAGGCTCAAGGCGAGCATGCCCGACGGCGAGGATCTCGTCGTGACCCATGGCGAT
GCCTGCTTGCCGAATATCATGGTGGAAAATGGCCGCTTTTCTGGATTCATCGACTGTGGCCGGCTGGGTG
TGGCGGACCGCTATCAGGACATAGCGTTGGCTACCCGTGATATTGCTGAAGAGCTTGGCGGCGAATGGGC
TGACCGCTTCCTCGTGCTTTACGGTATCGCCGCTCCCGATTCGCAGCGCATCGCCTTCTATCGCCTTCTT
GACGAGTTCTTCTGAGCGGGACTCTGGGGTTCGAAATGACCGACCAAGCGACGCCCAACCTGCCATCACG
AGATTTCGATTCCACCGCCGCCTTCTATGAAAGGTTGGGCTTCGGAATCGTTTTCCGGGACGCCGGCTGG
ATGATCCTCCAGCGCGGGGATCTCATGCTGGAGTTCTTCGCCCACCCTAGGGGGAGGCTAACTGAAACAC
GGAAGGAGACAATACCGGAAGGAACCCGCGCTATGACGGCAATAAAAAGACAGAATAAAACGCACGGTGT
TGGGTCGTTTGTTCATAAACGCGGTTCGTTCCACTGAGCGTCAGACCCCGTAGAAAAGATCAAAGGATCT
TCTTGAGATCCTTTTTTTCTGCGCGTAATCTGCTGCTTGCAAACAAAAAAACCACCGCTACCAGCGGTGG
TTTGTTTGCCGGATCAAGAGCTACCAACTCTTTTTCCGAAGGTAACTGGCTTCAGCAGAGCGCAGATACC
AAATACTGTTCTTCTAGTGTAGCCGTAGTTAGGCCACCACTTCAAGAACTCTGTAGCACCGCCTACATAC
CTCGCTCTGCTAATCCTGTTACCAGTGGCTGCTGCCAGTGGCGATAAGTCGTGTCTTACCGGGTTGGACT
CAAGACGATAGTTACCGGATAAGGCGCAGCGGTCGGGCTGAACGGGGGGTTCGTGCACACAGCCCAGCTT
GGAGCGAACGACCTACACCGAACTGAGATACCTACAGCGTGAGCTATGAGAAAGCGCCACGCTTCCCGAA
GGGAGAAAGGCGGACAGGTATCCGGTAAGCGGCAGGGTCGGAACAGGAGAGCGCACGAGGGAGCTTCCAG
GGGGAAACGCCTGGTATCTTTATAGTCCTGTCGGGTTTCGCCACCTCTGACTTGAGCGTCGATTTTTGTG
ATGCTCGTCAGGGGGGCGGAGCCTATGGAAAAACGCCAGCAACGCGGCCTTTTTACGGTTCCTGGCCTTT
TGCTGGCCTTTTGCTCACATGTTCTTTCCTGCGTTATCCCCTGATTCTGTGGATAACCGTATTACCGCCA
TGCATTAGTTATTAATAGTAATCAATTACGGGGTCATTAGTTCATAGCCCATATATGGAGTTCCGGCTAG
CCGTTACATAACTTACGGTAAATGGCCCGCCTGGCTGACCGCCCAACGACCCCCGCCCATTGACGTCAAT
AATGACGTATGTTCCCATAGTAACGCCAATAGGGACTTTCCATTGACGTCAATGGGTGGAGTATTTACGG
TAAACTGCCCACTTGGCAGTACATCAAGTGTATCATATGCCAAGTACGCCCCCTATTGACGTCAATGACG
GTAAATGGCCCGCCTGGCATTATGCCCAGTACATGACCTTATGGGACTTTCCTACTTGGCAGTACATCTA
CGTATTAGTCATCGCTATTACCATGGTGATGCGGTTTTGGCAGTACATCAATGGGCGTGGATAGCGGTTT
GACTCACGGGGATTTCCAAGTCTCCACCCCATTGACGTCAATGGGAGTTTGTTTTGGCACCAAAATCAAC
GGGACTTTCCAAAATGTCGTAA
Features (pLannotate 1.2.2; 10 found; start..end, strand, type, name):
    121..816     +  CDS            mKate2: mKate2 is a basic (constitutively fluorescent) red fluorescent protein published in 2009, derived from Entacmaea quadricolor. It is reported to be a rapidly-maturing monomer with moderate acid sensitivity.
    895..1016    +  polyA_signal   SV40 poly(A) signal: SV40 polyadenylation signal
   1050..1478    -  rep_origin     f1 ori (sequence partly withheld): f1 bacteriophage origin of replication; arrow indicates direction of (+) strand synthesis
   1566..1776    +  promoter       SV40 promoter: SV40 early promoter
   1819..2613    +  CDS            NeoR/KanR: aminoglycoside phosphotransferase from Tn5; aph(3')-II (or nptII); confers resistance to neomycin, kanamycin, and G418 (Geneticin®)
   2634..2786    +  CDS            ble (fragment): BLE_KLEPN - Experimental evidence at protein level: Swiss-Prot protein existence level 1. Binding protein with a strong affinity to the bleomycin family of antibiotics. Binds to CL990; an antimitotic-antibiotic compound. From Klebsiella pneumoniae.
   2845..2892    +  polyA_signal   HSV TK poly(A) signal: herpes simplex virus thymidine kinase polyadenylation signal (Cole and Stacy, 1985)
   2951..3539    +  rep_origin     ori: high-copy-number ColE1/pMB1/pBR322/pUC origin of replication
   3720..4023    +  enhancer       CMV enhancer: human cytomegalovirus immediate early enhancer
   4024..67      +  promoter       CMV promoter (across the origin): human cytomegalovirus (CMV) immediate early promoter
