[The description below was written by a language model from this plasmid's Addgene catalogue record and pLannotate feature annotations shown in this document.]
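Description:
pR-mKate2 is a small (about 4.2 kb) mammalian expression plasmid built on the pReceiver backbone, a vector designed by the depositing laboratory. It is maintained in E. coli as a high-copy plasmid through a ColE1/pUC-type origin and selected with kanamycin. The resistance gene is the Tn5 aminoglycoside phosphotransferase (NeoR/KanR), which sits downstream of an SV40 early promoter and is followed by an HSV TK polyadenylation signal, an arrangement that can in principle also give G418 resistance in mammalian cells, although the record does not describe that use. A short fragment annotated as a bleomycin-binding protein lies just after this gene and appears to be a backbone remnant rather than a functional marker. An f1 phage origin is also present.

The payload is a 696 bp synthetic coding sequence for mKate2, a rapidly maturing, monomeric, constitutively fluorescent red protein derived from Entacmaea quadricolor. It is driven by the human cytomegalovirus immediate-early enhancer and promoter, which span the numbering origin of the circular sequence, and is terminated by an SV40 polyadenylation signal. No tags or fusion partners are annotated. The insert was introduced by Golden Gate assembly, and the depositor notes that silent mutations were made to remove restriction sites essential to the cloning scheme, leaving the protein sequence unchanged.

The plasmid is intended for strong constitutive expression of mKate2 in mammalian cells and as a building block for MuSIC barcodes, genetically encoded combinations of fluorescent proteins read out in single cells by spectral flow cytometry.
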