Addgene plasmid #228610: pR-mKate2
Purpose: Mammalian expression of mKate2, for MuSIC barcode construction
Depositing lab: Marc Birtwistle. Depositing organization: Clemson University. Publication: Genetically Encoded Fluorescence Barcodes Allow for Single-Cell Analysis via Spectral Flow Cytometry. Lu X, Pritko DJ, Abravanel ME, Huggins JR, Ogunleye O, Biswas T, Ashy KC, Woods SK, Livingston MWT, Blenner MA, Birtwistle MR. ACS Synth Biol. 2025 May 16;14(5):1533-1548. doi: 10.1021/acssynbio.4c00807. Epub 2025 May 6. PubMed 40326708.
Backbone
  Vector backbone: pReceiver
  Backbone manufacturer: Birtwistle lab
  Vector type: Mammalian Expression
Growth in bacteria
  Bacterial resistance: Kanamycin, 50 μg/mL
  Growth temperature: 37°C
  Growth strain: DH5alpha
  Copy number: High Copy
Gene/Insert
  Gene/Insert name: mKate2
  Species: Synthetic
  Insert size (bp): 696
  Mutation: We introduced some silent mutations to avoid essential restriction enzyme sites.
  Promoter: CMV
  Cloning method: Golden Gate
Terms and licenses: Academic/Nonprofit Terms; Industry Terms: Not Available to Industry
Depositor comments: Please visit https://doi.org/10.1101/2024.10.23.619855 for bioRxiv preprint.
How to cite: pR-mKate2 was a gift from Marc Birtwistle (Addgene plasmid # 228610 ; http://n2t.net/addgene:228610 ; RRID:Addgene_228610)
