>Addgene plasmid #228610 | pR-mKate2 | depositor partial sequence | sequence record 449213 | mKate2
ATGGTGAGCGAGCTGATTAAGGAGAACATGCACATGAAGCTGTACATGGAGGGCACCGTGAACAACCACC
ACTTCAAGTGCACATCCGAGGGCGAAGGCAAGCCCTACGAGGGCACCCAGACCATGAGAATCAAGGCGGT
CGAGGGCGGCCCTCTCCCCTTCGCCTTCGACATCCTGGCTACCAGCTTCATGTACGGCAGCAAAACCTTC
ATCAACCACACCCAGGGCATCCCCGACTTCTTTAAGCAGTCCTTCCCCGAGGGCTTCACATGGGAGAGAG
TCACCACATACGAAGATGGGGGCGTGCTGACCGCTACCCAGGACACCAGCCTCCAGGACGGCTGCCTCAT
CTACAACGTCAAGATCAGAGGGGTGAACTTCCCATCCAACGGCCCTGTGATGCAGAAGAAAACACTCGGC
TGGGAGGCCTCCACCGAGACACTGTACCCCGCTGACGGCGGCCTGGAAGGCAGAGCCGACATGGCCCTGA
AGCTCGTGGGCGGGGGCCACCTGATCTGCAACTTAAAGACCACATACAGATCCAAGAAACCCGCTAAGAA
CCTCAAGATGCCCGGCGTCTACTATGTGGACAGAAGGCTGGAAAGAATCAAGGAGGCCGACAAAGAGACT
TACGTCGAGCAGCACGAGGTGGCTGTGGCCAGATACTGCGACCTCCCTAGCAAACTGGGGCACAGA
